>Addgene plasmid #115191 | pLD-puro-Cc-CR-PARK7E163K-VA | addgene full sequence | sequence record 225432 | Addgene NGS Result
GAGGGCCTATTTCCCATGATTCCTTCATATTTGCATATACGATACAAGGCTGTTAGAGAGATAATTGGAA
TTAATTTGACTGTAAACACAAAGATATTAGTACAAAATACGTGACGTAGAAAGTAATAATTTCTTGGGTA
GTTTGCAGTTTTAAAATTATGTTTTAAAATGGACTATCATATGCCAAGTACGCCCCCTATTGACGTCAAT
GACGGTAAATGGCCCGCCTGGCATTATGCCCAGTACATGACCTTATGGGACTTTCCTACTTGGCAGTACA
TCTACGTATTAGTCATCGCTATTACCATGGTGATGCGGTTTTGGCAGTACATCAATGGGCGTGGATAGCG
GTTTGACTCACGGGGATTTCCAAGTCTCCACCCCATTGACGTCAATGGGAGTTTGTTTTGGCACCAAAAT
CAACGGGACTTTCCAAAATGTCGTAACAACTCCGCCCCATTGACGCAAATGGGCGGTAGGCGTGTACGGT
GGGAGGTCTATATAAGCAGAGCTCGTTTAGTGAACCGTCAGATCGCCTGGAGACGCCATCCACGCTGTAC
GCGTACAAGTTTGTACAAAAAAGTTGGCATGGCTTCCAAAAGAGCTCTGGTCATCCTGGCTAAAGGAGCA
GAGGAAATGGAGACGGTCATCCCTGTAGATGTCATGAGGCGAGCTGGGATTAAGGTCACCGTTGCAGGCC
TGGCTGGAAAAGACCCAGTACAGTGTAGCCGTGATGTAGTCATTTGTCCTGATGCCAGCCTTGAAGATGC
AAAAAAAGAGGGACCATATGATGTGGTGGTTCTACCAGGAGGTAATCTGGGTGCACAGAATTTATCTGAG
TCTGCTGCTGTGAAGGAGATACTGAAGGAGCAGGAAAACCGGAAGGGCCTGATAGCCGCCATCTGTGCAG
GTCCTACTGCTCTGTTGGCTCATGAAATAGGTTTTGGAAGTAAAGTTACAACACACCCTCTTGCTAAAGA
CAAAATGATGAATGGAGGTCATTACACCTACTCTGAGAATCGTGTGGAAAAAGACGGCCTGATTCTTACA
AGCCGGGGGCCTGGGACCAGCTTCAAGTTTGCGCTTGCAATTGTTGAAGCCCTGAATGGCAAGGGGGTGG
CGGCTCAAGTGAAGGCTCCACTTGTTCTTAAAGACTACCCAACTTTCTTGTACAAAGTGGTTGATTCTAG
AGCGATCGCCAGAGAGCTGTTCAACCTGCTGGGCGAGAACCAGCCCCCCGTGGTGATCAAGGCGATCGCC
TGGAGCCACCCTCAGTTCGAGAAGGGAGGAGGAAGCGGCGGAGGCAGCGGAGGAGGAAGCTGGAGCCACC
CGCAGTTCGAGAAAGGCGGAAGCGGCCATCACCATCACCATCACCCTGCAGGAGAAAATCTGTACTTCCA
GGGGAGAGGAGGCAGCGAGAACCTGTACTTTCAGGGGCCTGCAGGAAGAGACTACAAAGACCATGACGGT
GATTATAAAGATCATGACATCGATTACAAGGATGACGATGACAAGTAGTTCGAATTCTCGACCTCGAGAC
AAATGGCAGTATTCATCCACAATTTTAAAAGAAAAGGGGGGATTGGGGGGTACAGTGCAGGGGAAAGAAT
AGTAGACATAATAGCAACAGACATACAAACTAAAGAATTACAAAAACAAATTACAAAAATTCAAAATTTT
CGGGTTTATTACAGGGACAGCAGAGATCCACTTTGGCCGCGGCTCGAGGGGGTTGGGGTTGCGCCTTTTC
CAAGGCAGCCCTGGGTTTGCGCAGGGACGCGGCTGCTCTGGGCGTGGTTCCGGGAAACGCAGCGGCGCCG
ACCCTGGGTCTCGCACATTCTTCACGTCCGTTCGCAGCGTCACCCGGATCTTCGCCGCTACCCTTGTGGG
CCCCCCGGCGACGCTTCCTGCTCCGCCCCTAAGTCGGGAAGGTTCCTTGCGGTTCGCGGCGTGCCGGACG
TGACAAACGGAAGCCGCACGTCTCACTAGTACCCTCGCAGACGGACAGCGCCAGGGAGCAATGGCAGCGC
GCCGACCGCGATGGGCTGTGGCCAATAGCGGCTGCTCAGCAGGGCGCGCCGAGAGCAGCGGCCGGGAAGG
GGCGGTGCGGGAGGCGGGGTGTGGGGCGGTAGTGTGGGCCCTGTTCCTGCCCGCGCGGTGTTCCGCATTC
TGCAAGCCTCCGGAGCGCACGTCGGCAGTCGGCTCCCTCGTTGACCGAATCACCGACCTCTCTCCCCAGG
GGGATCCACCGGAGCTTACCATGACCGAGTACAAGCCCACGGTGCGCCTCGCCACCCGCGACGACGTCCC
CAGGGCCGTACGCACCCTCGCCGCCGCGTTCGCCGACTACCCCGCCACGCGCCACACCGTCGATCCGGAC
CGCCACATCGAGCGGGTCACCGAGCTGCAAGAACTCTTCCTCACGCGCGTCGGGCTCGACATCGGCAAGG
TGTGGGTCGCGGACGACGGCGCCGCGGTGGCGGTCTGGACCACGCCGGAGAGCGTCGAAGCGGGGGCGGT
GTTCGCCGAGATCGGCCCGCGCATGGCCGAGTTGAGCGGTTCCCGGCTGGCCGCGCAGCAACAGATGGAA
GGCCTCCTGGCGCCGCACCGGCCCAAGGAGCCCGCGTGGTTCCTGGCCACCGTCGGCGTCTCGCCCGACC
ACCAGGGCAAGGGTCTGGGCAGCGCCGTCGTGCTCCCCGGAGTGGAGGCGGCCGAGCGCGCCGGGGTGCC
CGCCTTCCTGGAGACCTCCGCGCCCCGCAACCTCCCCTTCTACGAGCGGCTCGGCTTCACCGTCACCGCC
GACGTCGAGGTGCCCGAAGGACCGCGCACCTGGTGCATGACCCGCAAGCCCGGTGCCTGACGCCCGCCCC
ACGACCCGCAGCGCCCGACCGAAAGGAGCGCACGACCCCATGCATCGGTACCTTTAAGACCAATGACTTA
CAAGGCAGCTGTAGATCTTAGCCACTTTTTAAAAGAAAAGGGGGGACTGGAAGGGCTAATTCACTCCCAA
CGAAGACAAGATCTGCTTTTTGCTTGTACTGGGTCTCTCTGGTTAGACCAGATCTGAGCCTGGGAGCTCT
CTGGCTAACTAGGGAACCCACTGCTTAAGCCTCAATAAAGCTTGCCTTGAGTGCTTCAAGTAGTGTGTGC
CCGTCTGTTGTGTGACTCTGGTAACTAGAGATCCCTCAGACCCTTTTAGTCAGTGTGGAAAATCTCTAGC
AGTAGTAGTTCATGTCATCTTATTATTCAGTATTTATAACTTGCAAAGAAATGAATATCAGAGAGTGAGA
GGAACTTGTTTATTGCAGCTTATAATGGTTACAAATAAAGCAATAGCATCACAAATTTCACAAATAAAGC
ATTTTTTTCACTGCATTCTAGTTGTGGTTTGTCCAAACTCATCAATGTATCTTATCATGTCTGGCTCTAG
CTATCCCGCCCCTAACTCCGCCCATCCCGCCCCTAACTCCGCCCAGTTCCGCCCATTCTCCGCCCCATGG
CTGACTAATTTTTTTTATTTATGCAGAGGCCGAGGCCGCCTCGGCCTCTGAGCTATTCCAGAAGTAGTGA
GGAGGCTTTTTTGGAGGCCTAGGGACGTACCCAATTCGCCCTATAGTGAGTCGTATTACGCGCGCTCACT
GGCCGTCGTTTTACAACGTCGTGACTGGGAAAACCCTGGCGTTACCCAACTTAATCGCCTTGCAGCACAT
CCCCCTTTCGCCAGCTGGCGTAATAGCGAAGAGGCCCGCACCGATCGCCCTTCCCAACAGTTGCGCAGCC
TGAATGGCGAATGGG
[124 nt withheld, positions 3796-3919]
C
[91 nt withheld, positions 3921-4011]
A
[49 nt withheld, positions 4013-4061]
CCTTTGACGTTGGAGTCCACGTTCTTT
[37 nt withheld, positions 4089-4125]
ACCCTATCTCGGTCTATTCTTTTGATTTATAAGGGATTTTGCCGATTTCGGCCTATTGGTTAAAAAATGA
GCTGATTTAACAAAAATTTAACGCGAATTTTAACAAAATATTAACGCTTACAATTTAGGTGGCACTTTTC
GGGGAAATGTGCGCGGAACCCCTATTTGTTTATTTTTCTAAATACATTCAAATATGTATCCGCTCATGAG
ACAATAACCCTGATAAATGCTTCAATAATATTGAAAAAGGAAGAGTATGAGTATTCAACATTTCCGTGTC
GCCCTTATTCCCTTTTTTGCGGCATTTTGCCTTCCTGTTTTTGCTCACCCAGAAACGCTGGTGAAAGTAA
AAGATGCTGAAGATCAGTTGGGTGCACGAGTGGGTTACATCGAACTGGATCTCAACAGCGGTAAGATCCT
TGAGAGTTTTCGCCCCGAAGAACGTTTTCCAATGATGAGCACTTTTAAAGTTCTGCTATGTGGCGCGGTA
TTATCCCGTATTGACGCCGGGCAAGAGCAACTCGGTCGCCGCATACACTATTCTCAGAATGACTTGGTTG
AGTACTCACCAGTCACAGAAAAGCATCTTACGGATGGCATGACAGTAAGAGAATTATGCAGTGCTGCCAT
AACCATGAGTGATAACACTGCGGCCAACTTACTTCTGACAACGATCGGAGGACCGAAGGAGCTAACCGCT
TTTTTGCACAACATGGGGGATCATGTAACTCGCCTTGATCGTTGGGAACCGGAGCTGAATGAAGCCATAC
CAAACGACGAGCGTGACACCACGATGCCTGTAGCAATGGCAACAACGTTGCGCAAACTATTAACTGGCGA
ACTACTTACTCTAGCTTCCCGGCAACAATTAATAGACTGGATGGAGGCGGATAAAGTTGCAGGACCACTT
CTGCGCTCGGCCCTTCCGGCTGGCTGGTTTATTGCTGATAAATCTGGAGCCGGTGAGCGTGGGTCTCGCG
GTATCATTGCAGCACTGGGGCCAGATGGTAAGCCCTCCCGTATCGTAGTTATCTACACGACGGGGAGTCA
GGCAACTATGGATGAACGAAATAGACAGATCGCTGAGATAGGTGCCTCACTGATTAAGCATTGGTAACTG
TCAGACCAAGTTTACTCATATATACTTTAGATTGATTTAAAACTTCATTTTTAATTTAAAAGGATCTAGG
TGAAGATCCTTTTTGATAATCTCATGACCAAAATCCCTTAACGTGAGTTTTCGTTCCACTGAGCGTCAGA
CCCCGTAGAAAAGATCAAAGGATCTTCTTGAGATCCTTTTTTTCTGCGCGTAATCTGCTGCTTGCAAACA
AAAAAACCACCGCTACCAGCGGTGGTTTGTTTGCCGGATCAAGAGCTACCAACTCTTTTTCCGAAGGTAA
CTGGCTTCAGCAGAGCGCAGATACCAAATACTGTTCTTCTAGTGTAGCCGTAGTTAGGCCACCACTTCAA
GAACTCTGTAGCACCGCCTACATACCTCGCTCTGCTAATCCTGTTACCAGTGGCTGCTGCCAGTGGCGAT
AAGTCGTGTCTTACCGGGTTGGACTCAAGACGATAGTTACCGGATAAGGCGCAGCGGTCGGGCTGAACGG
GGGGTTCGTGCACACAGCCCAGCTTGGAGCGAACGACCTACACCGAACTGAGATACCTACAGCGTGAGCT
ATGAGAAAGCGCCACGCTTCCCGAAGGGAGAAAGGCGGACAGGTATCCGGTAAGCGGCAGGGTCGGAACA
GGAGAGCGCACGAGGGAGCTTCCAGGGGGAAACGCCTGGTATCTTTATAGTCCTGTCGGGTTTCGCCACC
TCTGACTTGAGCGTCGATTTTTGTGATGCTCGTCAGGGGGGCGGAGCCTATGGAAAAACGCCAGCAACGC
GGCCTTTTTACGGTTCCTGGCCTTTTGCTGGCCTTTTGCTCACATGTTCTTTCCTGCGTTATCCCCTGAT
TCTGTGGATAACCGTATTACCGCCTTTGAGTGAGCTGATACCGCTCGCCGCAGCCGAACGACCGAGCGCA
GCGAGTCAGTGAGCGAGGAAGCGGAAGAGCGCCCAATACGCAAACCGCCTCTCCCCGCGCGTTGGCCGAT
TCATTAATGCAGCTGGCACGACAGGTTTCCCGACTGGAAAGCGGGCAGTGAGCGCAACGCAATTAATGTG
AGTTAGCTCACTCATTAGGCACCCCAGGCTTTACACTTTATGCTTCCGGCTCGTATGTTGTGTGGAATTG
TGAGCGGATAACAATTTCACACAGGAAACAGCTATGACCATGATTACGCCAAGCGCGCAATTAACCCTCA
CTAAAGGGAACAAAAGCTGGAGCTGCAAGCTTAATGTAGTCTTATGCAATACTCTTGTAGTCTTGCAACA
TGGTAACGATGAGTTAGCAACATGCCTTACAAGGAGAGAAAAAGCACCGTGCATGCCGATTGGTGGAAGT
AAGGTGGTACGATCGTGCCTTATTAGGAAGGCAACAGACGGGTCTGACATGGATTGGACGAACCACTGAA
TTGCCGCATTGCAGAGATATTGTATTTAAGTGCCTAGCTCGATACATAAACGGGTCTCTCTGGTTAGACC
AGATCTGAGCCTGGGAGCTCTCTGGCTAACTAGGGAACCCACTGCTTAAGCCTCAATAAAGCTTGCCTTG
AGTGCTTCAAGTAGTGTGTGCCCGTCTGTTGTGTGACTCTGGTAACTAGAGATCCCTCAGACCCTTTTAG
TCAGTGTGGAAAATCTCTAGCAGTGGCGCCCGAACAGGGACTTGAAAGCGAAAGGGAAACCAGAGGAGCT
CTCTCGACGCAGGACTCGGCTTGCTGAAGCGCGCACGGCAAGAGGCGAGGGGCGGCGACTGGTGAGTACG
CCAAAAATTTTGACTAGCGGAGGCTAGAAGGAGAGAGATGGGTGCGAGAGCGTCAGTATTAAGCGGGGGA
GAATTAGATCGCGATGGGAAAAAATTCGGTTAAGGCCAGGGGGAAAGAAAAAATATAAATTAAAACATAT
AGTATGGGCAAGCAGGGAGCTAGAACGATTCGCAGTTAATCCTGGCCTGTTAGAAACATCAGAAGGCTGT
AGACAAATACTGGGACAGCTACAACCATCCCTTCAGACAGGATCAGAAGAACTTAGATCATTATATAATA
CAGTAGCAACCCTCTATTGTGTGCATCAAAGGATAGAGATAAAAGACACCAAGGAAGCTTTAGACAAGAT
AGAGGAAGAGCAAAACAAAAGTAAGACCACCGCACAGCAAGCGGCCGCTGATCTTCAGACCTGGAGGAGG
AGATATGAGGGACAATTGGAGAAGTGAATTATATAAATATAAAGTAGTAAAAATTGAACCATTAGGAGTA
GCACCCACCAAGGCAAAGAGAAGAGTGGTGCAGAGAGAAAAAAGAGCAGTGGGAATAGGAGCTTTGTTCC
TTGGGTTCTTGGGAGCAGCAGGAAGCACTATGGGCGCAGCGTCAATGACGCTGACGGTACAGGCCAGACA
ATTATTGTCTGGTATAGTGCAGCAGCAGAACAATTTGCTGAGGGCTATTGAGGCGCAACAGCATCTGTTG
CAACTCACAGTCTGGGGCATCAAGCAGCTCCAGGCAAGAATCCTGGCTGTGGAAAGATACCTAAAGGATC
AACAGCTCCTGGGGATTTGGGGTTGCTCTGGAAAACTCATTTGCACCACTGCTGTGCCTTGGAATGCTAG
TTGGAGTAATAAATCTCTGGAACAGATTTGGAATCACACGACCTGGATGGAGTGGGACAGAGAAATTAAC
AATTACACAAGCTTAATACACTCCTTAATTGAAGAATCGCAAAACCAGCAAGAAAAGAATGAACAAGAAT
TATTGGAATTAGATAAATGGGCAAGTTTGTGGAATTGGTTTAACATAACAAATTGGCTGTGGTATATAAA
ATTATTCATAATGATAGTAGGAGGCTTGGTAGGTTTAAGAATAGTTTTTGCTGTACTTTCTATAGTGAAT
AGAGTTAGGCAGGGATATTCACCATTATCGTTTCAGACCCACCTCCCAACCCCGAGGGGACCCGACAGGC
CCGAAGGAATAGAAGAAGAAGGTGGAGAGAGAGACAGAGACAGATCCATTCGATTAGTGAACGGATCTCG
ACGGTATCGATCACGAGACTAGCCTCGAGCGGCCGCCCCCTTCACC
Features (pLannotate 1.2.2; 33 found; start..end, strand, type, name):
      1..184     +  promoter       U6 promoter (fragment): RNA polymerase III promoter for human U6 snRNA
    175..309     +  enhancer       CMV enhancer (fragment): human cytomegalovirus immediate early enhancer; contains an 18-bp deletion relative to the standard CMV enhancer
    310..513     +  promoter       CMV promoter: human cytomegalovirus (CMV) immediate early promoter
    566..583     +  protein_bind   attB1 (fragment): mutant version of attB; core recombination site for the Gateway® BP reaction BP Clonase™
    589..1155    +  CDS            PARK7: PARK7_HUMAN - Experimental evidence at protein level: Swiss-Prot protein existence level 1. Multifunctional protein with controversial molecular function which plays an important role in cell protection against oxidative stress and cell death acting as oxidative stress sensor and redox- sensitive chaperone and protease (PubMed:17015834, PubMed:20304780, PubMed:18711745, PubMed:12796482, PubMed:19229105, PubMed:25416785, PubMed:26995087, PubMed:28993701). It is involved in neuroprotective mechanisms like the stabilization of NFE2L2 and PINK1 proteins, male fertility as a positive regulator of a
   1157..1181    -  protein_bind   attB2: mutant version of attB; recombination site for the Gateway® BP reaction BP Clonase™
   1321..1340    +  CDS            Strep-Tag II (fragment): peptide that binds Strep-Tactin®, an engineered form of streptavidin
   1357..1375    +  CDS            7xHis (fragment): 6xHis affinity tag
   1450..1515    +  CDS            3xFLAG: three tandem FLAG® epitope tags, followed by an enterokinase cleavage site
   1563..1680    +  misc_feature   cPPT/CTS: central polypurine tract and central termination sequence of HIV-1
   1729..2239    +  promoter       hPGK promoter: human phosphoglycerate kinase 1 promoter
   2261..2860    +  CDS            PuroR: puromycin N-acetyltransferase; pac from Streptomyces alboniger; confers resistance to puromycin
   2903..2986    +  CDS            nef (fragment): NEF_HV1Z2 - Experimental evidence at protein level: Swiss-Prot protein existence level 1. Extracellular Nef protein targets CD4(+) T-lymphocytes for apoptosis by interacting with CXCR4 surface receptors. From Human immunodeficiency virus type 1 group M subtype D (isolate Z2/CDC-Z34) (HIV-1).
   2988..3221    +  LTR            3' LTR (ΔU3): self-inactivating 3' long terminal repeat (LTR) from HIV-1
   3293..3414    +  polyA_signal   SV40 poly(A) signal: SV40 polyadenylation signal
   3454..3589    +  rep_origin     SV40 ori: SV40 origin of replication
   3610..3628    -  promoter       T7 promoter: promoter for bacteriophage T7 RNA polymerase
   3636..3791    +  CDS            lacZα (fragment): LacZα fragment of β-galactosidase; lacZ fragment
   3796..4224    +  rep_origin     f1 ori (sequence partly withheld): f1 bacteriophage origin of replication; arrow indicates direction of (+) strand synthesis
   4277..4381    +  promoter       AmpR promoter: bla
   4382..5242    +  CDS            AmpR: β-lactamase; bla; confers resistance to ampicillin, carbenicillin, and related antibiotics
   5413..6001    +  rep_origin     ori: high-copy-number ColE1/pMB1/pBR322/pUC origin of replication
   6184..6276    +  CDS            lacI (fragment): lac repressor; lacI; The lac repressor binds to the lac operator to inhibit transcription in E. coli. This inhibition can be relieved by adding lactose or isopropyl-β-D-thiogalactopyranoside (IPTG).
   6289..6310    +  protein_bind   CAP binding site: CAP binding activates transcription in the presence of cAMP. E. coli catabolite activator protein
   6325..6355    +  promoter       lac promoter: promoter for the E. coli lac operon
   6363..6379    +  protein_bind   lac operator: The lac repressor binds to the lac operator to inhibit transcription in E. coli. This inhibition can be relieved by adding lactose or isopropyl-β-D-thiogalactopyranoside (IPTG). lac repressor encoded by lacI
   6424..6442    +  promoter       T3 promoter: promoter for bacteriophage T3 RNA polymerase
   6470..6696    +  promoter       RSV promoter: Rous sarcoma virus enhancer/promoter
   6697..6877    +  LTR            5' LTR (truncated): truncated 5' long terminal repeat (LTR) from HIV-1
   6924..7049    +  misc_feature   HIV-1 Ψ: packaging signal of human immunodeficiency virus type 1
   7033..7396    +  CDS            HIV-1 gag (fragment): gag protein from human immunodeficiency virus 1; gag
   7542..7775    +  misc_feature   RRE: The Rev response element (RRE) of HIV-1 allows for Rev-dependent mRNA export from the nucleus to the cytoplasm.
   8152..8252    +  CDS            Rev (fragment): human immunodeficiency virus 1 (HIV-1) Rev protein; rev; enhances nuclear export of unspliced and incompletely spliced viral mRNAs
