[The description below was written by a language model from this plasmid's Addgene catalogue record and pLannotate feature annotations shown in this document.]
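Description:
pLD-puro-Cc-CR-PARK7E163K-VA is a third-generation-style, self-inactivating HIV-1 lentiviral expression plasmid (8,301 nt sequenced) built on the pLD-Cc-puro-VA backbone for delivering a tagged mutant of human PARK7 (DJ-1) into mammalian cells. In bacteria it is maintained through a high-copy ColE1/pUC origin with ampicillin resistance. An f1 origin and an SV40 origin are also present, along with remnants of lac and phage-promoter cloning elements. The viral portion comprises an RSV promoter driving a truncated 5' LTR, the Ψ packaging signal with a partial gag sequence, the RRE for Rev-dependent export of the genomic RNA, a cPPT/CTS element, and a ΔU3 3' LTR followed by an SV40 poly(A) signal.

The payload is a 567 bp PARK7 open reading frame introduced by Gateway recombination, flanked by attB1 and attB2 sites and expressed from a CMV enhancer/promoter. A residual U6 promoter fragment lies just upstream. The coding sequence carries the p.E163K substitution together with a silent c.150G>A change that destroys the PAM of a specific sgRNA target, so the transgene escapes Cas9 cleavage while the endogenous gene is edited. The backbone supplies a C-terminal versatile affinity tag; the record describes it as two Strep-tag II units, 6xHis and 3xFLAG, and the annotation detects Strep-tag II, His and 3xFLAG segments downstream of attB2. A separate hPGK promoter drives puromycin N-acetyltransferase for selecting transduced cells. The design suits rescue or complementation experiments in PARK7-knockout cells. The tag would also allow affinity purification and detection of the mutant protein, consistent with the interactome study associated with the deposit.
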