Addgene plasmid #115191: pLD-puro-Cc-CR-PARK7E163K-VA
Purpose: Lentiviral transduction and expression of CRISPR/Cas9-resistant PARK7E163K into any mammalian cell (when using sgRNA seq agtacagtgtagccgtgatg)
Depositing lab: Mohan Babu. Depositing organization: University of Regina. Publication: Rewiring of the Human Mitochondrial Interactome during Neuronal Reprogramming Reveals Regulators of the Respirasome and Neurogenesis. Moutaoufik MT, Malty R, Amin S, Zhang Q, Phanse S, Gagarinova A, Zilocchi M, Hoell L, Minic Z, Gagarinova M, Aoki H, Stockwell J, Jessulat M, Goebels F, Broderick K, Scott NE, Vlasblom J, Musso G, Prasad B, Lamantea E, Garavaglia B, Rajput A, Murayama K, Okazaki Y, Foster LJ, Bader GD, Cayabyab FS, Babu M. iScience. 2019 Sep 4;19:1114-1132. doi: 10.1016/j.isci.2019.08.057. PubMed 31536960.
Backbone
  Vector backbone: pLD-Cc-puro-VA
  Backbone manufacturer: Jason Moffat, Addgene plasmid # 24588
  Backbone size w/o insert (bp): 7737
  Vector type: Lentiviral
  Selectable markers: Puromycin
Growth in bacteria
  Bacterial resistance: Ampicillin, 100 μg/mL
  Growth temperature: 30°C
  Growth strain: NEB Stable
  Copy number: High Copy
Gene/Insert
  Gene/Insert name: CR (CRISPR/Cas9-resistant)-PARK7E163K
  Species: H. sapiens (human)
  Insert size (bp): 567
  Mutation: c.150G>A (silent when translated to protein, confers CRISPR/Cas9 resistance since it mutates the canonical PAM site), p.E163K
  Entrez Gene: PARK7 (a.k.a. DJ-1, DJ1, GATD2, HEL-S-67p)
  Promoter: CMV
  Tag / fusion protein: Versatile affinity tag (2XStreptactin II-6XHis-3XFlag) (C terminal on backbone)
  Cloning method: Gateway Cloning
  Sequencing primers: 5′ CMV_F; 3′ hPGK_R [5'-ccttggaaaaggcgcaacc-3']
Terms and licenses: Academic/Nonprofit Terms; Industry Terms: Not Available to Industry
How to cite: pLD-puro-Cc-CR-PARK7E163K-VA was a gift from Mohan Babu (Addgene plasmid # 115191 ; http://n2t.net/addgene:115191 ; RRID:Addgene_115191)
